>Addgene plasmid #105433 | tol2-lyzC-miR-10c-dendra2 | addgene full sequence | sequence record 204463 | Addgene NGS Result
AGCCAACTGCTGTTACTCTCGCCCAGAAATCTGCGCCAACATGGACACACCCAGTGGAGCAAGCCATCTG
ATTTTCATGGTCAGATTGTAAAGAAGCAATTACTCTTGGACAGTTTAAGCAGAAAAGCCACCAAGTCAAG
TCACTGGTCATATGATGAACTCGAAGATCTAATAAAAGTTAATTTAAGCGTTCATTACAATAAATTCAAG
TGAATCTGTTTTAAGCTAGCCTTTAACGTTTTTAAATTCCTTCAAACAAATTAGTTCCTCTTTGCAGTTC
CTCATTTCTCGGTGAGCTGGTGCTTTAATCCCTTTACTTTTTCTTCCTCTAGGGAGTGATGGTTGGCATG
GGACGAATTAATTCCTGCAGCCCGGGGGTACCGGTCGCCACCATGAACACCCCGGGAATTAACCTGATCA
AGGAGGACATGCGCGTGAAGGTGCACATGGAGGGCAACGTGAACGGCCACGCCTTCGTGATCGAGGGCGA
GGGCAAGGGCAAGCCCTACGAGGGCACCCAGACCGCCAACCTGACCGTGAAGGAGGGCGCCCCCCTGCCC
TTCAGCTACGACATCCTGACCACCGCCGTGCACTACGGCAACCGGGTGTTCACCAAGTACCCCGAGGACA
TCCCCGACTACTTCAAGCAGAGCTTCCCCGAGGGCTACAGCTGGGAGCGCACCATGACCTTCGAGGACAA
GGGCATCTGCACCATCCGCAGCGACATCAGCCTGGAGGGCGACTGCTTCTTCCAGAACGTGCGCTTCAAG
GGCACCAACTTCCCCCCCAACGGCCCCGTGATGCAGAAGAAAACCCTGAAGTGGGAGCCCAGCACCGAGA
AGCTGCACGTGCGCGACGGCCTGCTGGTGGGCAACATCAACATGGCCCTGCTGCTGGAGGGCGGCGGCCA
CTACCTGTGCGACTTCAAGACCACCTACAAGGCCAAGAAGGTGGTGCAGCTGCCCGACGCCCACTTCGTG
GACCACCGCATCGAGATCCTGGGCAACGACAGCGACTACAACAAGGTGAAGCTGTACGAGCACGCCGTGG
CCCGCTACAGCCCCCTGCCCAGCCAGGTGTGGTAATCTAGATCATAATCAGCCATACCACATTTGTAGAG
GTTTTACTTGCTTTAAAAAACCTCCCACACCTCCCCCTGAACCTGAAACATAAAATGAATGCAATTGTTG
TTGTTAACTTGTTTATTGCAGCTTATAATGGTTACAAATAAAGCAATAGCATCACAAATTTCACAAATAA
AGCATTTTTTTCACTGCATTCTAGTTGTGGTTTGTCCAAACTCATCAATGTATCTTAAGGCGTAAATTGT
AAGCGTTAATATTTTGTTAAAATTCGCGTTAAATTTTTGTTAAATCAGCTCATTTTTTAACCAATAGGCC
GAAATCGGCGGATCCTGCGGCCGCAAGGGAAAATAGAATGAAGTGATCTCCAAAAAATAAGTACTTTTTG
ACTGTAAATAAAATTGTAAGGAGTAAAAAGTACTTTTTTTTCTAAAAAAATGTAATTAAGTAAAAGTAAA
AGTATTGATTTTTAATTGTACTCAAGTAAAGTAAAAATCCCCAAAAATAATACTTAAGTACAGTAATCAA
GTAAAATTACTCAAGTACTTTACACCTCTGGTTCTTGACCCCCTACCTTCAGCAAGCCCAGCAGATCCAC
TAGATCTTTTGTTCCCTTTAGTGAGGGTTAATTGCGCGCTTGGCGTAATCATGGTCATAGCTGTTTCCTG
TGTGAAATTGTTATCCGCTCACAATTCCACACAACATACGAGCCGGAAGCATAAAGTGTAAAGCCTGGGG
TGCCTAATGAGTGAGCTAACTCACATTAATTGCGTTGCGCTCACTGCCCGCTTTCCAGTCGGGAAACCTG
TCGTGCCAGCTGCATTAATGAATCGGCCAACGCGCGGGGAGAGGCGGTTTGCGTATTGGGCGCTCTTCCG
CTTCCTCGCTCACTGACTCGCTGCGCTCGGTCGTTCGGCTGCGGCGAGCGGTATCAGCTCACTCAAAGGC
GGTAATACGGTTATCCACAGAATCAGGGGATAACGCAGGAAAGAACATGTGAGCAAAAGGCCAGCAAAAG
GCCAGGAACCGTAAAAAGGCCGCGTTGCTGGCGTTTTTCCATAGGCTCCGCCCCCCTGACGAGCATCACA
AAAATCGACGCTCAAGTCAGAGGTGGCGAAACCCGACAGGACTATAAAGATACCAGGCGTTTCCCCCTGG
AAGCTCCCTCGTGCGCTCTCCTGTTCCGACCCTGCCGCTTACCGGATACCTGTCCGCCTTTCTCCCTTCG
GGAAGCGTGGCGCTTTCTCATAGCTCACGCTGTAGGTATCTCAGTTCGGTGTAGGTCGTTCGCTCCAAGC
TGGGCTGTGTGCACGAACCCCCCGTTCAGCCCGACCGCTGCGCCTTATCCGGTAACTATCGTCTTGAGTC
CAACCCGGTAAGACACGACTTATCGCCACTGGCAGCAGCCACTGGTAACAGGATTAGCAGAGCGAGGTAT
GTAGGCGGTGCTACAGAGTTCTTGAAGTGGTGGCCTAACTACGGCTACACTAGAAGAACAGTATTTGGTA
TCTGCGCTCTGCTGAAGCCAGTTACCTTCGGAAAAAGAGTTGGTAGCTCTTGATCCGGCAAACAAACCAC
CGCTGGTAGCGGTGGTTTTTTTGTTTGCAAGCAGCAGATTACGCGCAGAAAAAAAGGATCTCAAGAAGAT
CCTTTGATCTTTTCTACGGGGTCTGACGCTCAGTGGAACGAAAACTCACGTTAAGGGATTTTGGTCATGA
GATTATCAAAAAGGATCTTCACCTAGATCCTTTTAAATTAAAAATGAAGTTTTAAATCAATCTAAAGTAT
ATATGAGTAAACTTGGTCTGACAGTTACCAATGCTTAATCAGTGAGGCACCTATCTCAGCGATCTGTCTA
TTTCGTTCATCCATAGTTGCCTGACTCCCCGTCGTGTAGATAACTACGATACGGGAGGGCTTACCATCTG
GCCCCAGTGCTGCAATGATACCGCGAGACCCACGCTCACCGGCTCCAGATTTATCAGCAATAAACCAGCC
AGCCGGAAGGGCCGAGCGCAGAAGTGGTCCTGCAACTTTATCCGCCTCCATCCAGTCTATTAATTGTTGC
CGGGAAGCTAGAGTAAGTAGTTCGCCAGTTAATAGTTTGCGCAACGTTGTTGCCATTGCTACAGGCATCG
TGGTGTCACGCTCGTCGTTTGGTATGGCTTCATTCAGCTCCGGTTCCCAACGATCAAGGCGAGTTACATG
ATCCCCCATGTTGTGCAAAAAAGCGGTTAGCTCCTTCGGTCCTCCGATCGTTGTCAGAAGTAAGTTGGCC
GCAGTGTTATCACTCATGGTTATGGCAGCACTGCATAATTCTCTTACTGTCATGCCATCCGTAAGATGCT
TTTCTGTGACTGGTGAGTACTCAACCAAGTCATTCTGAGAATAGTGTATGCGGCGACCGAGTTGCTCTTG
CCCGGCGTCAATACGGGATAATACCGCGCCACATAGCAGAACTTTAAAAGTGCTCATCATTGGAAAACGT
TCTTCGGGGCGAAAACTCTCAAGGATCTTACCGCTGTTGAGATCCAGTTCGATGTAACCCACTCGTGCAC
CCAACTGATCTTCAGCATCTTTTACTTTCACCAGCGTTTCTGGGTGAGCAAAAACAGGAAGGCAAAATGC
CGCAAAAAAGGGAATAAGGGCGACACGGAAATGTTGAATACTCATACTCTTCCTTTTTCAATATTATTGA
AGCATTTATCAGGGTTATTGTCTCATGAGCGGATACATATTTGAATGTATTTAGAAAAATAAACAAATAG
GGGTTCCGCGCACATTTCCCCGAAAAGTGCCACCTAAATTGTAAGCGTTAATATTTTGTTAAAATTCGCG
TTAAATTTTTGTTAAATCAGCTCATTTTTTAACCAATAGGCCGAAATCGGCAAAATCCCTTATAAATCAA
AAGAATAGACCGAGATAGGGT
[37 nt withheld, positions 4012-4048]
AAAGAACGTGGACTCCAACGTCAAAGG
[49 nt withheld, positions 4076-4124]
T
[91 nt withheld, positions 4126-4216]
CACAATGACGGCTACTACATGGTGCCATTCCTTCCTCTTTATAGGAATGGAGACTACCTCCTGTCCAACA
ATGCTCTTGGATACGAGTACGCCTACCTGTTGGACCCAGGTCATTGCACAACACCAGAAATGCCCTCTGA
TCTGCAAAAGACGTGAATATCTGTTCAGACACCCATATCCACTCTGTTCCACACAGGTCAGAGGTTTGTC
CAGGAGTTCTTGACAGAGGTGTAAAAAGTACTCAAAAATTTTACTCAAGTGAAAGTACAAGTACTTAGGG
AAAATTTTACTCAATTAAAAGTAAAAGTATCTGGCTAGAATCTTACTTGAGTAAAAGTAAAAAAGTACTC
CATTAAAATTGTACTTGAGTATTAAGGAAGTAAAAGGCTAGCAAGATCTGCTCGAGATACATTTGATTAG
AAGAGTTTGACTTGGGTTGATTATAGCAAATAGTGGAACACAAACAGATTTTGAAATATTCTTGCAAATT
TATTTATTAAATCCATTCAAATATTGTCATTTTTTGTACTGTGTAATTTATATTGATTTGCTCATACAAT
ATTTACATTTCGCTTAAACAATACACTATTATTTATATTTAAAAATAGCTATATATAAATCAAATGTATA
GCTCTTTTTTACACAATTAATCAAAGCTAAAATATTTGTCACACAAATACAGTAAGCCACTTCACAATGA
TATCTTCAAAATCTGTGCTTGACTGAATCATTTCATTTATTGTTTTGTAATTCACATTATACCTTACGTT
CTCCAGGCACAGTTTGAATTGTTGATAAATGAAGATAATACATCTGATTTAATTAGTCTCCTTTGTTTAT
AATAACTTTAATCTAATTTGATAGTAATAATTCCAGCAATACATCCATTACAATAAAAATCGCTTTTTTA
TTTTGCACATTAGTTTGCCGGTATTTGTTTAAAGTTTCACCATACTTTTAAATCATGTGCTATTTGAAAA
GGGCTGTTATGACTGGAATTAAATGTTTTTTTTTATATCAGTGTTTTAGATTGAAGTACAATATTTATAG
GTAAAATTCACCAGCATATGCTTAAAGATAGCCATGCTCCAGGTCCTTGTGTCCTTCTAAGGTCTGTTTG
TGGTTTAAGCTGTTTGTTGACACACGCTTGTCATCTCCATTTTTCTGTGAAGTTATTGTCAGTTTATTGC
ACACTGGGTTGCATTAAGCTGCAGTTTTTTCACAACAGTTTTCCACATTGTAACAGTCAGTCTCCAAATT
ATTCCATCAGTCCTCAAATTTAGTCATTTGAGGCCATGAAAACACTTAAAACTACATGAAGGTAGTTTGG
CATTAGGTTTTAGACTTGTTCTTGTTTGGCATATTGCAACCTGTGTAAAAATGATTTGATTTTTANTTTT
TTTTTTTTTTTTTTCAGAAAGAAACGGTCCAAAAAGAGTTATGTGAACATTTATCCATGTGTTTAATGTT
TTTTAAATTAAAAAAAAACATTTTTATTAAACCACTTGTGACTAAACCTTTTTTAGTTATTCTATTTTGT
GACGAGTCTGAATGGCCAAAGTACTCTTGAATCCAAAATCTTTATAGTAAAATGTTTAATCTTACTTGCA
GTGTTGGGTATAATTTGTAACAAAGTTGAATTCCATATCTGCTGAGTGAAAAAGTAAAGTAAGAGATTGC
TGTAAATATTTAGGTTATTTATTTATTAATACAATATAGAAAGTAACAAAACACAATGTAAAAAATCAAT
AAAGAAAGTAAATATTAAAAGTAATGATAAACTAATGATGTAAACAATATTAGCAACAAAGTTTGTACAA
TTCAGGGAGGGTAAAGAATTTCACCTAATAGTCAAACTCTGTATTAAATAATATAAAATCTTTGTTCTTA
GTCTGAAGAGGAGACTGTGAGAGAAAGCTTACTGGTTGTTAAATTAGAAAATTTGTAACTTGCAGATTAA
AATGATTTAAATAATTTTATAAAGGCCATGTTTGAAACAAATGTAAAAACATAATAAATGTTAAGAATTT
CAGATATTGAGATTTTACAATTTAAAAAAAGCAATAAAGTAATAGCAGAGACCTACACTCTTAAAGTAAA
TTACCCAACTCTGCTTACTAGTAACTTTTGGAATAGTTACTAGTATCCATTGAACAAATACTAGAATCTA
ATTAAATTGTGTGAGTGTCCAATGAAAAGATTCTTGTATTTAAAACAGTACCAGTATCTATATATGTACA
AAATTTAGTGCTAGCAAAATGCAAATAAATACTACTGCATATAATGGATTGCATTGTAAATCGACTCGCC
ATAATACATTTATTTCCTATTTTTACTTTTAACAAAAAATAAGTTCACTGAGTATTTCATGTCATTAAAT
CGCATTAAACCTCTTGCATGCTTTATGTACACTAGTGCAGTTCGCTAAATGACCACCGGTGTCACTAATA
ACACGATCGTTTCTGAATTCTGCATTAAACGCCATTTATACGTTGCTCTTATTAGTAAACAATTTCTCCA
TCATGAGCTCGACCAGTATTGCATATTTCATCCTCTTAAATCCAGAGTTGTTTCTTTTAATCACTTTCTC
TTCATGATAAAAGCAGTTTTTGGTTTTCAGAAGTTTACAACAAACCCAGTCAGTTATTGCCTCAGCAAAC
ACTGGAGCAACTGCACACTTGTGAAAAGCTTCTTGCGAAACACAAACCTTTCTCTGGACTTATAAATAAA
GGCATTCAGCAGCTCCACCATACACCTCCACTGGTCTTGATAAAGCAGATATCAGCAGTGATACAGGTAC
CGCCACCATGGATGAGGAAATCGCTGCCCTGGTCGTTGACAACGGCTCCGGTATGTGCAAAGCCGGTTTT
GCTGGAGATGATGCCCCTCGTGCTGTTTTCCCCTCCATTGTTGGACGACCCAGACATCAGGTACATTTAA
TAAACCATCCTAATAACATGTTAATCATATTGAACCACATTAAACTCTCATTTGTGCATTTTACATCTTT
TAAAACCGATTTATATTCGTTTTTAGATAATGAAGTTTATTAAAGTGTTAATTCACAGCTTTATTGCTTG
TTTTGAGAATCTGCTTGCATAAGTGATTTTTAAACTTGATCTGATTTTCGTTTGTTTCGAAGTTCTTCAG
CTTTGAAAGTCAGATCTTCAATTCACAGCCATGCCATAGTTTTAGGATACAGTATAAGTAGACGAATTGG
GATGCATCGTAGATTTTATGCTGTGTTTGTTATGGTTTTTCAGTGGTAGAGATTTTCAGAGTATTATTAG
GGTTATAGTCAGTGTCAGGTTTATTTATCGTCAGCGTGATGGGCAAAAAACAGCTGGCAGTACGGGCTGC
ACCGATCCATTAAGTGGTGAGACAGATTGCTGATATCCTTGGAGGCAGACTGTTCCAGGTGCAACAACTT
GACAATGGGAAGGCGCTGTCAAGGTGAGCTGGCTTTCTCAATACCTGTCAAGAAGAAACCTGTCATCTAT
ATATACCCTGTAGATCCGGATTTGTGTAAACAGACGCACAGTCACAAATTCGTATCTAGGGGAGTATGTA
GTTGATGTATAGGCTACATTCAACTTCAACGGGCAAAGATGACGACATTTTAACATTTGGTTTGTTATTG
TAATTAATACCACGACTGAACGTTTGGTG
Features (pLannotate 1.2.2; 17 found; start..end, strand, type, name):
    360..378     -  misc_feature   MCS (fragment): pBluescript multiple cloning site
    393..1082    +  CDS            Dendra2: Dendra2 is a photoconvertible green fluorescent protein published in 2006, derived from Dendronephthya sp.. It has high acid sensitivity.
   1090..1173    +  CDS            large T antigen (fragment): large T antigen from SV40 (simian virus 40)
   1196..1317    +  polyA_signal   SV40 poly(A) signal: SV40 polyadenylation signal
   1324..1409    -  rep_origin     M13 ori (fragment): M13 bacteriophage origin of replication; arrow indicates direction of (+) strand synthesis
   1695..1713    -  promoter       T3 promoter: promoter for bacteriophage T3 RNA polymerase
   1758..1774    -  protein_bind   lac operator: The lac repressor binds to the lac operator to inhibit transcription in E. coli. This inhibition can be relieved by adding lactose or isopropyl-β-D-thiogalactopyranoside (IPTG). lac repressor encoded by lacI
   1782..1812    -  promoter       lac promoter: promoter for the E. coli lac operon
   1827..1848    -  protein_bind   CAP binding site: CAP binding activates transcription in the presence of cAMP. E. coli catabolite activator protein
   1861..1953    -  CDS            lacI (fragment): lac repressor; lacI; The lac repressor binds to the lac operator to inhibit transcription in E. coli. This inhibition can be relieved by adding lactose or isopropyl-β-D-thiogalactopyranoside (IPTG).
   2136..2724    -  rep_origin     ori: high-copy-number ColE1/pMB1/pBR322/pUC origin of replication
   2895..3755    -  CDS            AmpR: β-lactamase; bla; confers resistance to ampicillin, carbenicillin, and related antibiotics
   3756..3860    -  promoter       AmpR promoter: bla
   3886..4216    -  rep_origin     f1 ori (fragment) (sequence partly withheld): f1 bacteriophage origin of replication; arrow indicates direction of (+) strand synthesis
   4214..4441    +  CDS            tyr (fragment) (sequence partly withheld): TYRO_ORYLA - Also known as tyro. Experimental evidence at transcript level: Swiss-Prot protein existence level 2. This is a copper-containing oxidase that functions in the formation of pigments such as melanins and other polyphenolic compounds. From Oryzias latipes (Japanese rice fish) (Japanese killifish).
   7024..7146    +  CDS            actba (fragment): ACTB1_DANRE - Also known as bact, bactin1, bactzf. Experimental evidence at protein level: Swiss-Prot protein existence level 1. Actin is a highly conserved protein that polymerizes to produce filaments that form cross-linked networks in the cytoplasm of cells. Actin exists in both monomeric (G-actin) and polymeric (F-actin) forms, both forms playing key functions, such as cell motility and contraction. In addition to their role in the cytoplasmic cytoskeleton, G- and F-actin also localize in the nucleus, and regulate gene transcription and motility and repair of damaged DNA. From Danio rerio
   7712..7787    +  ncRNA          mir-10: Accession: RF00104 - mir-10 microRNA precursor family
