[The description below was written by a language model from this plasmid's Addgene catalogue record and pLannotate feature annotations shown in this document.]
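Description:
tol2-lyzC-miR-10c-dendra2 is a 7,885 nt Tol2 transposon-based transgenesis plasmid for zebrafish, designed to overexpress the zebrafish microRNA miR-10c together with the photoconvertible green-to-red fluorescent protein Dendra2. It is maintained in E. coli on a pBluescript-type backbone with a high-copy ColE1/pUC origin, an ampicillin resistance gene (β-lactamase with its own promoter), a partial f1 origin, and leftover lac and T3 promoter elements that play no role in the fish.

The name indicates that expression is driven by the lyzC (lysozyme C) promoter, which is commonly used for neutrophil-restricted expression in zebrafish. However, the automated annotation does not label this promoter or the Tol2 terminal repeats. A large unannotated stretch upstream of the payload probably holds these elements. The short match to medaka tyrosinase likely reflects Tol2 flanking sequence, since Tol2 was originally found in that locus, but the record does not confirm this. Within the expression cassette, a short β-actin (actba) fragment is followed by a mir-10 family precursor hairpin. Reading across the circular junction, these lie upstream of the Dendra2 coding sequence and an SV40 polyadenylation signal. This layout is consistent with a design in which the microRNA precursor sits within, or next to, actin-derived sequence on the same transcript as the reporter, so that Dendra2 fluorescence marks the cells expressing the microRNA. The exact architecture is not stated in the record.

Tol2 vectors are generally co-delivered with transposase so that the cassette integrates into the genome. The associated publication describes a phenotypic microRNA overexpression screen for regulators of neutrophil migration, which suggests this construct is one member of that collection.
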