Addgene plasmid #105433: tol2-lyzC-miR-10c-dendra2
Purpose: overexpression of microRNA and Dendra2 in Zebrafish
Depositing lab: Qing Deng. Depositing organization: Purdue University. Publication: Phenotypical microRNA screen reveals a noncanonical role of CDK2 in regulating neutrophil migration. Hsu AY, Wang D, Liu S, Lu J, Syahirah R, Bennin DA, Huttenlocher A, Umulis DM, Wan J, Deng Q. Proc Natl Acad Sci U S A. 2019 Aug 26. pii: 1905221116. doi: 10.1073/pnas.1905221116. PubMed 31451657.
Backbone
  Vector backbone: Tol2
  Vector type: Zebrafish
Growth in bacteria
  Bacterial resistance: Ampicillin, 100 μg/mL
  Growth temperature: 37°C
  Growth strain: NEB Stable
  Copy number: High Copy
Gene/Insert
  Gene/Insert name: miR-10c Dendra2
  Species: D. rerio (zebrafish)
  Entrez Gene: mir10c (a.k.a. dre-mir-10c)
  Tag / fusion protein: N/A
  Cloning method: Ligation Independent Cloning
  Sequencing primers: 5′ Unknown
Terms and licenses: Academic/Nonprofit Terms; Industry Terms: Not Available to Industry
How to cite: tol2-lyzC-miR-10c-dendra2 was a gift from Qing Deng (Addgene plasmid # 105433 ; http://n2t.net/addgene:105433 ; RRID:Addgene_105433)
